>Addgene plasmid #26877 | pFA6a-HTB-TRP1 | depositor full sequence | sequence record 12731 | Author sequence
GAACGCGGCCGCCAGCTGAAGCTTCGTACGCTGCAGGTCGACGGATCCCCGGGTTAATTAACAGGGGTTC
ACATCATCACCACCATCATGACTACGATATACCCACAACCGCCAGCGAGAATCTGTACTTTCAATCAGAG
TTAAAAACCGCCGCACTAGCTCAACATGACGAGGCTGCTGGAAAGGCCGGTGAAGGTGAAATCCCTGCCC
CTCTTGCTGGTACCGTTTCTAAGATACTGGTAAAAGAAGGTGACACTGTTAAAGCTGGTCAAACAGTTCT
GGTGCTGGAGGCTATGAAAATGGAGACAGAAATTAACGCTCCTACTGACGGAAAAGTTGAAAAGGTGTTA
GTTAAGGAAAGAGATGCTGTTCAAGGTGGTCAAGGTCTAATCAAGATCGGCGTTTAATGAGGCGCGCCAC
TTCTAAATAAGCGAATTTCTTATGATTTATGATTTTTATTATTAAATAAGTTATAAAAAAAATAAGTGTA
TACAAATTTTAAAGTGACTCTTAGGTTTTAAAACGAAAATTCTTATTCTTGAGTAACTCTTTCCTGTAGG
TCAGGTTGCTTTCTCAGGTATAGTATGAGGTCGCTCTTATTGACCACACCTCTACCGGCAGATCCGCTAG
GGATAACAGGGTAATATAGATCTGTACAATCTTGATCCGGAGCTTTTCTTTTTTTGCCGATTAAGAATTA
ATTCGGTCGAAAAAAGAAAAGGAGAGGGCCAAGAGGGAGGGCATTGGTGACTATTGAGCACGTGAGTATA
CGTGATTAAGCACACAAAGGCAGCTTGGAGTATGTCTGTTATTAATTTCACAGGTAGTTCTGGTCCATTG
GTGAAAGTTTGCGGCTTGCAGAGCACAGAGGCCGCAGAATGTGCTCTAGATTCCGATGCTGACTTGCTGG
GTATTATATGTGTGCCCAATAGAAAGAGAACAATTGACCCGGTTATTGCAAGGAAAATTTCAAGTCTTGT
AAAAGCATATAAAAATAGTTCAGGCACTCCGAAATACTTGGTTGGCGTGTTTCGTAATCAACCTAAGGAG
GATGTTTTGGCTCTGGTCAATGATTACGGCATTGATATCGTCCAACTGCATGGAGATGAGTCGTGGCAAG
AATACCAAGAGTTCCTCGGTTTGCCAGTTATTAAAAGACTCGTATTTCCAAAAGACTGCAACATACTACT
CAGTGCAGCTTCACAGAAACCTCATTCGTTTATTCCCTTGTTTGATTCAGAAGCAGGTGGGACAGGTGAA
CTTTTGGATTGGAACTCGATTTCTGACTGGGTTGGAAGGCAAGAGAGCCCCGAAAGCTTACATTTTATGT
TAGCTGGTGGACTGACGCCAGAAAATGTTGGTGATGCGCTTAGATTAAATGGCGTTATTGGTGTTGATGT
AAGCGGAGGTGTGGAGACAAATGGTGTAAAAGACTCTAACAAAATAGCAAATTTCGTCAAAAATGCTAAG
AAATAGGTTATTACTGAGTAGTATTTATTTAAGTATTGTTTGTGCACTTGCCTGCGGTGTGAAATACCGC
ACAGATGCGTAAGGAGGTTTAAACGAGCTCGAATTCATCGATGATATCAGATCCACTAGTGGCCTATGCG
GCCGCGGATCTGCCGGTCTCCCTATAGTGAGTCGTATTAATTTCGATAAGCCAGGTTAACCTGCATTAAT
GAATCGGCCAACGCGCGGGGAGAGGCGGTTTGCGTATTGGGCGCTCTTCCGCTTCCTCGCTCACTGACTC
GCTGCGCTCGGTCGTTCGGCTGCGGCGAGCGGTATCAGCTCACTCAAAGGCGGTAATACGGTTATCCACA
GAATCAGGGGATAACGCAGGAAAGAACATGTGAGCAAAAGGCCAGCAAAAGGCCAGGAACCGTAAAAAGG
CCGCGTTGCTGGCGTTTTTCCATAGGCTCCGCCCCCCTGACGAGCATCACAAAAATCGACGCTCAAGTCA
GAGGTGGCGAAACCCGACAGGACTATAAAGATACCAGGCGTTTCCCCCTGGAAGCTCCCTCGTGCGCTCT
CCTGTTCCGACCCTGCCGCTTACCGGATACCTGTCCGCCTTTCTCCCTTCGGGAAGCGTGGCGCTTTCTC
AATGCTCACGCTGTAGGTATCTCAGTTCGGTGTAGGTCGTTCGCTCCAAGCTGGGCTGTGTGCACGAACC
CCCCGTTCAGCCCGACCGCTGCGCCTTATCCGGTAACTATCGTCTTGAGTCCAACCCGGTAAGACACGAC
TTATCGCCACTGGCAGCAGCCACTGGTAACAGGATTAGCAGAGCGAGGTATGTAGGCGGTGCTACAGAGT
TCTTGAAGTGGTGGCCTAACTACGGCTACACTAGAAGGACAGTATTTGGTATCTGCGCTCTGCTGAAGCC
AGTTACCTTCGGAAAAAGAGTTGGTAGCTCTTGATCCGGCAAACAAACCACCGCTGGTAGCGGTGGTTTT
TTTGTTTGCAAGCAGCAGATTACGCGCAGAAAAAAAGGATCTCAAGAAGATCCTTTGATCTTTTCTACGG
GGTCTGACGCTCAGTGGAACGAAAACTCACGTTAAGGGATTTTGGTCATGAGATTATCAAAAAGGATCTT
CACCTAGATCCTTTTAAATTAAAAATGAAGTTTTAAATCAATCTAAAGTATATATGAGTAAACTTGGTCT
GACAGTTACCAATGCTTAATCAGTGAGGCACCTATCTCAGCGATCTGTCTATTTCGTTCATCCATAGTTG
CCTGACTCCCCGTCGTGTAGATAACTACGATACGGGAGGGCTTACCATCTGGCCCCAGTGCTGCAATGAT
ACCGCGAGACCCACGCTCACCGGCTCCAGATTTATCAGCAATAAACCAGCCAGCCGGAAGGGCCGAGCGC
AGAAGTGGTCCTGCAACTTTATCCGCCTCCATCCAGTCTATTAATTGTTGCCGGGAAGCTAGAGTAAGTA
GTTCGCCAGTTAATAGTTTGCGCAACGTTGTTGCCATTGCTACAGGCATCGTGGTGTCACGCTCGTCGTT
TGGTATGGCTTCATTCAGCTCCGGTTCCCAACGATCAAGGCGAGTTACATGATCCCCCATGTTGTGCAAA
AAAGCGGTTAGCTCCTTCGGTCCTCCGATCGTTGTCAGAAGTAAGTTGGCCGCAGTGTTATCACTCATGG
TTATGGCAGCACTGCATAATTCTCTTACTGTCATGCCATCCGTAAGATGCTTTTCTGTGACTGGTGAGTA
CTCAACCAAGTCATTCTGAGAATAGTGTATGCGGCGACCGAGTTGCTCTTGCCCGGCGTCAATACGGGAT
AATACCGCGCCACATAGCAGAACTTTAAAAGTGCTCATCATTGGAAAACGTTCTTCGGGGCGAAAACTCT
CAAGGATCTTACCGCTGTTGAGATCCAGTTCGATGTAACCCACTCGTGCACCCAACTGATCTTCAGCATC
TTTTACTTTCACCAGCGTTTCTGGGTGAGCAAAAACAGGAAGGCAAAATGCCGCAAAAAAGGGAATAAGG
GCGACACGGAAATGTTGAATACTCATACTCTTCCTTTTTCAATATTATTGAAGCATTTATCAGGGTTATT
GTCTCATGAGCGGATACATATTTGAATGTATTTAGAAAAATAAACAAATAGGGGTTCCGCGCACATTTCC
CCGAAAAGTGCCACCTGACGTCTAAGAAACCATTATTATCATGACATTAACCTATAAAAATAGGCGTATC
ACGAGGCCCTTTCGTCTCGCGCGTTTCGGTGATGACGGTGAAAACCTCTGACACATGCAGCTCCCGGAGA
CGGTCACAGCTTGTCTGTAAGCGGATGCCGGGAGCAGACAAGCCCGTCAGGGCGCGTCAGCGGGTGTTGG
CGGGTGTCGGGGCTGGCTTAACTATGCGGCATCAGAGCAGATTGTACTGAGAGTGCACCATATGGACATA
TTGTCGTTAGAACGCGGCTACAATTAATACATAACCTTATGTATCATACACATACGATTTAGGTGACACT
ATA
Features (pLannotate 1.2.2; 13 found; start..end, strand, type, name):
    174..401     +  CDS            BCCP_PROFR (fragment): Experimental evidence at protein level: Swiss-Prot protein existence level 1. The biotinyl 1.3S subunit serves as a carboxyl carrier between the substrate-binding sites on the 12S and 5S subunits. From Propionibacterium freudenreichii subsp. shermanii.
    431..618     +  terminator     ADH1 terminator: S. cerevisiae ADH1; transcription terminator for the S. cerevisiae alcohol dehydrogenase 1 (ADH1) gene
    654..801     +  promoter       TRP1 promoter: S. cerevisiae TRP1
    802..1476    +  CDS            TRP1: phosphoribosylanthranilate isomerase, required for tryptophan biosynthesis; S. cerevisiae TRP1; yeast auxotrophic marker
   1523..1556    +  misc_feature   bom (fragment): basis of mobility region from pBR322
   1631..1649    -  promoter       T7 promoter: promoter for bacteriophage T7 RNA polymerase
   1671..1724    -  CDS            lacI (fragment): lac repressor; lacI; The lac repressor binds to the lac operator to inhibit transcription in E. coli. This inhibition can be relieved by adding lactose or isopropyl-β-D-thiogalactopyranoside (IPTG).
   1907..2495    -  rep_origin     ori: high-copy-number ColE1/pMB1/pBR322/pUC origin of replication
   2666..3526    -  CDS            AmpR: β-lactamase; bla; confers resistance to ampicillin, carbenicillin, and related antibiotics
   3527..3631    -  promoter       AmpR promoter: bla
   3726..3761    +  CDS            rop (fragment): Rop protein, which maintains plasmids at low copy number; rop
   3863..3914    +  misc_feature   bom (fragment): basis of mobility region from pBR322
   3977..2       +  promoter       SP6 promoter (across the origin): promoter for bacteriophage SP6 RNA polymerase
