[The description below was written by a language model from this plasmid's Addgene catalogue record and pLannotate feature annotations shown in this document.]
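Description:
pFA6a-HTB-TRP1 is a yeast PCR-tagging template plasmid built on the pFA6a-TRP1 backbone. It is not meant to be maintained in yeast, and no yeast replication origin is annotated. It is propagated in E. coli as a high-copy plasmid through a ColE1/pUC-type origin with ampicillin selection (AmpR under its own bla promoter). It then serves as a template for amplifying a tagging module that is integrated into the Saccharomyces cerevisiae genome. Flanking SP6 and T7 promoters and short bom, rop and lacI fragments are backbone remnants with no evident role in the tagging function.

The payload is the HTB tag, a roughly 358 bp insert cloned between PacI and AscI sites, both of which are retained. The feature table identifies only part of it: a fragment of the biotin carboxyl carrier protein (1.3S transcarboxylase subunit) from Propionibacterium freudenreichii, which acts as an in vivo biotinylation signal. The associated publication describes these as HB tag modules for tandem affinity purification. The other components of the tag are neither annotated nor spelled out in the record.

The tag is followed by the ADH1 terminator, which supplies transcription termination for the tagged gene. Next comes a TRP1 cassette (TRP1 promoter and coding sequence) that allows selection of integrants by tryptophan prototrophy in trp1 strains. No promoter precedes the tag, consistent with in-frame C-terminal fusion to a chromosomal gene expressed from its native promoter.

The deposited full sequence is 3,993 nt, which is shorter than the catalogue's approximate backbone size of 5,000 bp.
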