Addgene plasmid #26877: pFA6a-HTB-TRP1
Depositing lab: Peter Kaiser. Depositing organization: University of California, Irvine. Publication: HB tag modules for PCR-based gene tagging and tandem affinity purification in Saccharomyces cerevisiae. Tagwerker C, Zhang H, Wang X, Larsen LS, Lathrop RH, Hatfield GW, Auer B, Huang L, Kaiser P. Yeast. 2006 Jun . 23(8):623-32. 10.1002/yea.1380 PubMed 16823883.
Backbone
  Vector backbone: pFA6aTRP1
  Backbone size w/o insert (bp): 5000
  Vector type: PCR tagging yeast
  Selectable markers: TRP1
Growth in bacteria
  Bacterial resistance: Ampicillin, 100 μg/mL
  Growth temperature: 37°C
  Growth strain: DH5alpha
  Copy number: High Copy
Gene/Insert
  Gene/Insert name: HTB tag
  Insert size (bp): 358
  Cloning method: Restriction Enzyme; 5′ cloning site Pac1 (not destroyed); 3′ cloning site Asc1 (not destroyed)
  Sequencing primers: 5′ na
Terms and licenses: Academic/Nonprofit Terms; Industry Terms: Not Available to Industry
How to cite: pFA6a-HTB-TRP1 was a gift from Peter Kaiser (Addgene plasmid # 26877 ; http://n2t.net/addgene:26877 ; RRID:Addgene_26877)
