>Addgene plasmid #26877 | pFA6a-HTB-TRP1 | addgene partial sequence | sequence record 33133 | 26877 with SP6
CGTACGCTGCAGGTCGACGGATCCCCGGGTTAATTAACAGGGGTTCACATCATCACCACCATCATGACTA
CGATATACCCACAACCGCCAGCGAGAATCTGTACTTTCAATCAGAGTTAAAAACCGCCGCACTAGCTCAA
CATGACGAGGCTGCTGGAAAGGCCGGTGAAGGTGAAATCCCTGCCCCTCTTGCTGGTACCGTTTCTAAGA
TACTGGTAAAAGAAGGTGACACTGTTAAAGCTGGTCAAACAGTTCTGGTGCTGGAGGCTATGAAAATGGA
GACAGAAATTAACGCTCCTACTGACGGAAAAGTTGAAAAGGTGTTAGTTAAGGAAAGAGATGCTGTTCAA
GGTGGTCAAGGTCTAATCAAGATCGGCGTTTAATGAGGCGCGCCACTTCTAAATAAGCGAATTTCTTATG
ATTTATGATTTTTATTATTAAATAAGTTATAAAAAAAATAAGTGTATACAAATTTTAAAGTGACTCTTAG
GTTTTAAAACGAAAATTCTTATTCTTGAGTAACTCTTTCCTGTAGGTCAGGTTGCTTTCTCAGGTATAGT
ATGAGGTCGCTCTTATTGACCACACCTCTACCGGCAGATCCGCTAGGGATAACAGGGTAATATAGATCTG
TACAATCTTGATCCGGAGCTTTTCTTTTTTTGCCGATTAAGAATTAATTCGGTCGAAAAAAGAAAAGGAG
AGGGCCAAGAGGGAGGGCATTGGTGACTATTGAGCACGTGAGTATACGTGATTAAGCACACAAAGGCAGC
TTGNAGTATGTCTGTTATTAATTTCACAGGTAGTTCTGGTCCATTGGTGAAAGTTTGCGGCTTGCAGAGC
ACAGAGGCCGCAGAATGTGCTCTAGATTCC
